>Addgene plasmid #116553 | pHAGE-PIK3CB-E1051K | addgene full sequence | sequence record 242063 | Addgene NGS Result
TGGAAGGGCTAATTCACTCCCAAAGAAGACAAGATATCCTTGATCTGTGGATCTACCACACACAAGGCTA
CTTCCCTGATTAGCAGAACTACACACCAGGGCCAGGGGTCAGATATCCACTGACCTTTGGATGGTGCTAC
AAGCTAGTACCAGTTGAGCCAGATAAGGTAGAAGAGGCCAATAAAGGAGAGAACACCAGCTTGTTACACC
CTGTGAGCCTGCATGGGATGGATGACCCGGAGAGAGAAGTGTTAGAGTGGAGGTTTGACAGCCGCCTAGC
ATTTCATCACGTGGCCCGAGAGCTGCATCCGGAGTACTTCAAGAACTGCTGATATCGAGCTTGCTACAAG
GGACTTTCCGCTGGGGACTTTCCAGGGAGGCGTGGCCTGGGCGGGACTGGGGAGTGGCGAGCCCTCAGAT
CCTGCATATAAGCAGCTGCTTTTTGCCTGTACTGGGTCTCTCTGGTTAGACCAGATCTGAGCCTGGGAGC
TCTCTGGCTAACTAGGGAACCCACTGCTTAAGCCTCAATAAAGCTTGCCTTGAGTGCTTCAAGTAGTGTG
TGCCCGTCTGTTGTGTGACTCTGGTAACTAGAGATCCCTCAGACCCTTTTAGTCAGTGTGGAAAATCTCT
AGCAGTGGCGCCCGAACAGGGACTTGAAAGCGAAAGGGAAACCAGAGGAGCTCTCTCGACGCAGGACTCG
GCTTGCTGAAGCGCGCACGGCAAGAGGCGAGGGGCGGCGACTGGTGAGTACGCCAAAAATTTTGACTAGC
GGAGGCTAGAAGGAGAGAGATGGGTGCGAGAGCGTCAGTATTAAGCGGGGGAGAATTAGATCGCGATGGG
AAAAAATTCGGTTAAGGCCAGGGGGAAAGAAAAAATATAAATTAAAACATATAGTATGGGCAAGCAGGGA
GCTAGAACGATTCGCAGTTAATCCTGGCCTGTTAGAAACATCAGAAGGCTGTAGACAAATACTGGGACAG
CTACAACCATCCCTTCAGACAGGATCAGAAGAACTTAGATCATTATATAATACAGTAGCAACCCTCTATT
GTGTGCATCAAAGGATAGAGATAAAAGACACCAAGGAAGCTTTAGACAAGATAGAGGAAGAGCAAAACAA
AAGTAAGACCACCGCACAGCAAGCGGCCGGCCGCTGATCTTCAGACCTGGAGGAGGAGATATGAGGGACA
ATTGGAGAAGTGAATTATATAAATATAAAGTAGTAAAAATTGAACCATTAGGAGTAGCACCCACCAAGGC
AAAGAGAAGAGTGGTGCAGAGAGAAAAAAGAGCAGTGGGAATAGGAGCTTTGTTCCTTGGGTTCTTGGGA
GCAGCAGGAAGCACTATGGGCGCAGCGTCAATGACGCTGACGGTACAGGCCAGACAATTATTGTCTGGTA
TAGTGCAGCAGCAGAACAATTTGCTGAGGGCTATTGAGGCGCAACAGCATCTGTTGCAACTCACAGTCTG
GGGCATCAAGCAGCTCCAGGCAAGAATCCTGGCTGTGGAAAGATACCTAAAGGATCAACAGCTCCTGGGG
ATTTGGGGTTGCTCTGGAAAACTCATTTGCACCACTGCTGTGCCTTGGAATGCTAGTTGGAGTAATAAAT
CTCTGGAACAGATTTGGAATCACACGACCTGGATGGAGTGGGACAGAGAAATTAACAATTACACAAGCTT
AATACACTCCTTAATTGAAGAATCGCAAAACCAGCAAGAAAAGAATGAACAAGAATTATTGGAATTAGAT
AAATGGGCAAGTTTGTGGAATTGGTTTAACATAACAAATTGGCTGTGGTATATAAAATTATTCATAATGA
TAGTAGGAGGCTTGGTAGGTTTAAGAATAGTTTTTGCTGTACTTTCTATAGTGAATAGAGTTAGGCAGGG
ATATTCACCATTATCGTTTCAGACCCACCTCCCAACCCCGAGGGGACCCGACAGGCCCGAAGGAATAGAA
GAAGAAGGTGGAGAGAGAGACAGAGACAGATCCATTCGATTAGTGAACGGATCTCGACGGTATCGCCGAA
TTCACAAATGGCAGTATTCATCCACAATTTTAAAAGAAAAGGGGGGATTGGGGGGTACAGTGCAGGGGAA
AGAATAGTAGACATAATAGCAACAGACATACAAACTAAAGAATTACAAAAACAAATTACAAAAATTCAAA
ATTTTCGGGTTTATTACAGGGACAGCAGAGATCCAGTTTGGACTAGTCGTGAGGCTCCGGTGCCCGTCAG
TGGGCAGAGCGCACATCGCCCACAGTCCCCGAGAAGTTGGGGGGAGGGGTCGGCAATTGAACCGGTGCCT
AGAGAAGGTGGCGCGGGGTAAACTGGGAAAGTGATGTCGTGTACTGGCTCCGCCTTTTTCCCGAGGGTGG
GGGAGAACCGTATATAAGTGCAGTAGTCGCCGTGAACGTTCTTTTTCGCAACGGGTTTGCCGCCAGAACA
CAGGTAAGTGCCGTGTGTGGTTCCCGCGGGCCTGGCCTCTTTACGGGTTATGGCCCTTGCGTGCCTTGAA
TTACTTCCACCTGGCTGCAGTACGTGATTCTTGATCCCGAGCTTCGGGTTGGAAGTGGGTGGGAGAGTTC
GAGGCCTTGCGCTTAAGGAGCCCCTTCGCCTCGTGCTTGAGTTGAGGCCTGGCCTGGGCGCTGGGGCCGC
CGCGTGCGAATCTGGTGGCACCTTCGCGCCTGTCTCGCTGCTTTCGATAAGTCTCTAGCCATTTAAAATT
TTTGATGACCTGCTGCGACGCTTTTTTTCTGGCAAGATAGTCTTGTAAATGCGGGCCAAGATCTGCACAC
TGGTATTTCGGTTTTTGGGGCCGCGGGCGGCGACGGGGCCCGTGCGTCCCAGCGCACATGTTCGGCGAGG
CGGGGCCTGCGAGCGCGGCCACCGAGAATCGGACGGGGGTAGTCTCAAGCTGGCCGGCCTGCTCTGGTGC
CTGGCCTCGCGCCGCCGTGTATCGCCCCGCCCTGGGCGGCAAGGCTGGCCCGGTCGGCACCAGTTGCGTG
AGCGGAAAGATGGCCGCTTCCCGGCCCTGCTGCAGGGAGCTCAAAATGGAGGACGCGGCGCTCGGGAGAG
CGGGCGGGTGAGTCACCCACACAAAGGAAAAGGGCCTTTCCGTCCTCAGCCGTCGCTTCATGTGACTCCA
CGGAGTACCGGGCGCCGTCCAGGCACCTCGATTAGTTCTCGAGCTTTTGGAGTACGTCGTCTTTAGGTTG
GGGGGAGGGGTTTTATGCGATGGAGTTTCCCCACACTGAGTGGGTGGAGACTGAAGTTAGGCCAGCTTGG
CACTTGATGTAATTCTCCTTGGAATTTGCCCTTTTTGAGTTTGGATCTTGGTTCATTCTCAAGCCTCAGA
CAGTGGTTCAAAGTTTTTTTCTTCCATTTCAGGTGTCGTGAAGCGGCCCTGCAGATATCAACAAGTTTGT
ACAAAAAAGCAGGCACCATGTGCTTCAGTTTCATAATGCCTCCTGCTATGGCAGACATCCTTGACATCTG
GGCGGTGGATTCACAGATAGCATCTGATGGCTCCATACCTGTGGATTTCCTTTTGCCCACTGGGATTTAT
ATCCAGTTGGAGGTACCTCGGGAAGCTACCATTTCTTATATTAAGCAGATGTTATGGAAGCAAGTTCACA
ATTACCCAATGTTCAACCTCCTTATGGATATTGACTCCTATATGTTTGCATGTGTGAATCAGACTGCTGT
ATATGAGGAGCTTGAAGATGAAACACGAAGACTCTGTGATGTCAGACCTTTTCTTCCAGTTCTCAAATTA
GTGACAAGAAGTTGTGACCCAGGGGAAAAATTAGACTCAAAAATTGGAGTCCTTATAGGAAAAGGTCTGC
ATGAATTTGATTCCTTGAAGGATCCTGAAGTAAATGAATTTCGAAGAAAAATGCGCAAATTCAGCGAGGA
AAAAATCCTGTCACTTGTGGGATTGTCTTGGATGGACTGGCTAAAACAAACATATCCACCAGAGCATGAA
CCATCCATCCCTGAAAACTTAGAAGATAAACTTTATGGGGGAAAGCTCATCGTAGCTGTTCATTTTGAAA
ACTGCCAGGACGTGTTTAGCTTTCAAGTGTCTCCTAATATGAATCCTATCAAAGTAAATGAATTGGCAAT
CCAAAAACGTTTGACTATTCATGGGAAGGAAGATGAAGTTAGCCCCTATGATTATGTGTTGCAAGTCAGC
GGGAGAGTAGAATATGTTTTTGGTGATCATCCACTAATTCAGTTCCAGTATATCCGGAACTGTGTGATGA
ACAGAGCCCTGCCCCATTTTATACTTGTGGAATGCTGCAAGATCAAGAAAATGTATGAACAAGAAATGAT
TGCCATAGAGGCTGCCATAAATCGAAATTCATCTAATCTTCCTCTTCCATTACCACCAAAGAAAACACGA
ATTATTTCTCATGTTTGGGAAAATAACAACCCTTTCCAAATTGTCTTGGTTAAGGGAAATAAACTTAACA
CAGAGGAAACTGTAAAAGTTCATGTCAGGGCTGGTCTTTTTCATGGTACTGAGCTCCTGTGTAAAACCAT
CGTAAGCTCAGAGGTATCAGGGAAAAATGATCATATTTGGAATGAACCACTGGAATTTGATATTAATATT
TGTGACTTACCAAGAATGGCTCGATTATGTTTTGCTGTTTATGCAGTTTTGGATAAAGTAAAAACGAAGA
AATCAACGAAAACTATTAATCCCTCTAAATATCAGACCATCAGGAAAGCTGGAAAAGTGCATTATCCTGT
AGCGTGGGTAAATACGATGGTTTTTGACTTTAAAGGACAATTGAGAACTGGAGACATAATATTACACAGC
TGGTCTTCATTTCCTGATGAACTCGAAGAAATGTTGAATCCAATGGGAACTGTTCAAACAAATCCATATA
CTGAAAATGCAACAGCTTTGCATGTTAAATTTCCAGAGAATAAAAAACAACCTTATTATTACCCTCCCTT
CGATAAGATTATTGAAAAGGCAGCTGAGATTGCAAGCAGTGATAGTGCTAATGTGTCAAGTCGAGGTGGA
AAAAAGTTTCTTCCTGTATTGAAAGAAATCTTGGACAGGGATCCCTTGTCTCAACTGTGTGAAAATGAAA
TGGATCTTATTTGGACTTTGCGACAAGACTGCCGAGAGATTTTCCCACAATCACTGCCAAAATTACTGCT
GTCAATCAAGTGGAATAAACTTGAGGATGTTGCTCAGCTTCAGGCGCTGCTTCAGATTTGGCCTAAACTG
CCCCCCCGGGAGGCCCTAGAGCTTCTGGATTTCAACTATCCAGACCAGTACGTTCGAGAATATGCTGTAG
GCTGCCTGCGACAGATGAGTGATGAAGAACTTTCTCAATATCTTTTACAACTGGTGCAAGTGTTAAAATA
TGAGCCTTTTCTTGATTGTGCCCTCTCTAGATTCCTATTAGAAAGAGCACTTGGTAATCGGAGGATAGGG
CAGTTTCTATTTTGGCATCTTAGGTCAGAAGTGCACATTCCTGCTGTCTCAGTACAATTTGGTGTCATCC
TTGAAGCATACTGCCGGGGAAGTGTGGGGCACATGAAAGTGCTTTCTAAGCAGGTTGAAGCACTCAATAA
GTTAAAAACTTTAAATAGTTTAATCAAACTGAATGCCGTGAAGTTAAACAGAGCCAAAGGGAAGGAGGCC
ATGCATACCTGTTTAAAACAGAGTGCTTACCGGGAAGCCCTCTCTGACCTGCAGTCACCCCTGAACCCAT
GTGTTATCCTCTCAGAACTCTATGTTGAAAAGTGCAAATACATGGATTCCAAAATGAAGCCTTTGTGGCT
GGTATACAATAACAAGGTATTTGGTGAGGATTCAGTTGGAGTGATTTTTAAAAATGGTGATGATTTACGA
CAGGATATGTTGACACTCCAAATGTTGCGCTTGATGGATTTACTCTGGAAAGAAGCTGGTTTGGATCTTC
GGATGTTGCCTTATGGCTGTTTAGCAACAGGAGATCGCTCTGGCCTCATTGAAGTTGTGAGCACCTCTGA
AACAATTGCTGACATTCAGCTGAACAGTAGCAATGTGGCTGCTGCAGCAGCCTTCAACAAAGATGCCCTT
CTGAACTGGCTTAAAGAATACAACTCTGGGGATGACCTGGACCGAGCCATTGAGGAATTTACACTGTCCT
GTGCTGGCTACTGTGTAGCTTCTTATGTCCTTGGGATTGGTGACAGACATAGTGACAACATCATGGTCAA
AAAAACTGGCCAGCTCTTCCACATTGACTTTGGACATATTCTTGGAAATTTCAAATCTAAGTTTGGCATT
AAAAGGGAGCGAGTGCCTTTTATTCTTACCTATGATTTCATCCATGTCATTCAACAAGGAAAAACAGGAA
ATACAGAAAAGTTTGGCCGGTTCCGCCAGTGTTGTGAGGATGCATATCTGATTTTACGACGGCATGGGAA
TCTCTTCATCACTCTCTTTGCGCTGATGTTGACTGCAGGGCTTCCTGAACTCACATCAGTCAAAGATATA
CAGTATCTTAAGGACTCTCTTGCATTAGGGAAGAGTGAAGAAGAAGCACTCAAACAGTTTAAGCAAAAAT
TTGATGAGGCGCTCAGGAAAAGCTGGACTACTAAAGTGAACTGGATGGCCCACACAGTTCGGAAAGACTA
CAGATCTTAGAACCCAGCTTTCTTGTACAAAGTGGTGATATCCAATTAACCCTCACTAAAGGTATTAGAG
TTTGAGAATAAGTAGTCCCTATAGTGAGTCGTATTACCACCCAACTTTTCTATACAAAGTGGTTGATATC
CAGCACAGTGGCGGCCGCTCGAGTCTAGAGGGCCCGCGGTTCGAAGGTAAGCCTATCCCTAACCCTCTCC
TCGGTCTCGATTCTACGCGTACCGGTTAGTAATGAGATCCCTCCCCCCCCCCTAACGTTACTGGCCGAAG
CCGCTTGGAATAAGGCCGGTGTGCGTTTGTCTATATGTTATTTTCCACCATATTGCCGTCTTTTGGCAAT
GTGAGGGCCCGGAAACCTGGCCCTGTCTTCTTGACGAGCATTCCTAGGGGTCTTTCCCCTCTCGCCAAAG
GAATGCAAGGTCTGTTGAATGTCGTGAAGGAAGCAGTTCCTCTGGAAGCTTCTTGAAGACAAACAACGTC
TGTAGCGACCCTTTGCAGGCAGCGGAACCCCCCACCTGGCGACAGGTGCCTCTGCGGCCAAAAGCCACGT
GTATAAGATACACCTGCAAAGGCGGCACAACCCCAGTGCCACGTTGTGAGTTGGATAGTTGTGGAAAGAG
TCAAATGGCTCTCCTCAAGCGTATTCAACAAGGGGCTGAAGGATGCCCAGAAGGTACCCCATTGTATGGG
ATCTGATCTGGGGCCTCGGTGCACATGCTTTACATGTGTTTAGTCGAGGTTAAAAAAACGTCTAGGCCCC
CCGAACCACGGGGACGTGGTTTTCCTTTGAAAAACACGATGATAATATGGCCACACATATGACCGAGTAC
AAGCCCACGGTGCGCCTCGCCACCCGCGACGACGTCCCCAGGGCCGTACGCACCCTCGCCGCCGCGTTCG
CCGACTACCCCGCCACGCGCCACACCGTCGATCCGGACCGCCACATCGAGCGGGTCACCGAGCTGCAAGA
ACTCTTCCTCACGCGCGTCGGGCTCGACATCGGCAAGGTGTGGGTCGCGGACGACGGCGCCGCGGTGGCG
GTCTGGACCACGCCGGAGAGCGTCGAAGCGGGGGCGGTGTTCGCCGAGATCGGCCCGCGCATGGCCGAGT
TGAGCGGTTCCCGGCTGGCCGCGCAGCAACAGATGGAAGGCCTCCTGGCGCCGCACCGGCCCAAGGAGCC
CGCGTGGTTCCTGGCCACCGTCGGCGTCTCGCCCGACCACCAGGGCAAGGGTCTGGGCAGCGCCGTCGTG
CTCCCCGGAGTGGAGGCGGCCGAGCGCGCCGGGGTGCCCGCCTTCCTGGAGACCTCCGCGCCCCGCAACC
TCCCCTTCTACGAGCGGCTCGGCTTCACCGTCACCGCCGACGTCGAGGTGCCCGAAGGACCGCGCACCTG
GTGCATGACCCGCAAGCCCGGTGCCTAAATCGATAGATCCTAATCAACCTCTGGATTACAAAATTTGTGA
AAGATTGACTGGTATTCTTAACTATGTTGCTCCTTTTACGCTATGTGGATACGCTGCTTTAATGCCTTTG
TATCATGCTATTGCTTCCCGTATGGCTTTCATTTTCTCCTCCTTGTATAAATCCTGGTTGCTGTCTCTTT
ATGAGGAGTTGTGGCCCGTTGTCAGGCAACGTGGCGTGGTGTGCACTGTGTTTGCTGACGCAACCCCCAC
TGGTTGGGGCATTGCCACCACCTGTCAGCTCCTTTCCGGGACTTTCGCTTTCCCCCTCCCTATTGCCACG
GCGGAACTCATCGCCGCCTGCCTTGCCCGCTGCTGGACAGGGGCTCGGCTGTTGGGCACTGACAATTCCG
TGGTGTTGTCGGGGAAATCATCGTCCTTTCCTTGGCTGCTCGCCTGTGTTGCCACCTGGATTCTGCGCGG
GACGTCCTTCTGCTACGTCCCTTCGGCCCTCAATCCAGCGGACCTTCCTTCCCGCGGCCTGCTGCCGGCT
CTGCGGCCTCTTCCGCGTCTTCGCCTTCGCCCTCAGACGAGTCGGATCTCCCTTTGGGCCGCCTCCCCGC
CTGAGATCCTTTAAGACCAATGACTTACAAGGCAGCTGTAGATCTTAGCCACTTTTTAAAAGAAAAGGGG
GGACTGGAAGGGCTAATTCACTCCCAACGAAGACAAGATCTGCTTTTTGCTTGTACTGGGTCTCTCTGGT
TAGACCAGATCTGAGCCTGGGAGCTCTCTGGCTAACTAGGGAACCCACTGCTTAAGCCTCAATAAAGCTT
GCCTTGAGTGCTTCAAGTAGTGTGTGCCCGTCTGTTGTGTGACTCTGGTAACTAGAGATCCCTCAGACCC
TTTTAGTCAGTGTGGAAAATCTCTAGCAGTAGTAGTTCATGTCATCTTATTATTCAGTATTTATAACTTG
CAAAGAAATGAATATCAGAGAGTGAGAGGCCCGGGTTAATTAAGGAAAGGGCTAGATCATTCTTGAAGAC
GAAAGGGCCTCGTGATACGCCTATTTTTATAGGTTAATGTCATGATAATAATGGTTTCTTAGACGTCAGG
TGGCACTTTTCGGGGAAATGTGCGCGGAACCCCTATTTGTTTATTTTTCTAAATACATTCAAATATGTAT
CCGCTCATGAGACAATAACCCTGATAAATGCTTCAATAATATTGAAAAAGGAAGAGTATGAGTATTCAAC
ATTTCCGTGTCGCCCTTATTCCCTTTTTTGCGGCATTTTGCCTTCCTGTTTTTGCTCACCCAGAAACGCT
GGTGAAAGTAAAAGATGCTGAAGATCAGTTGGGTGCACGAGTGGGTTACATCGAACTGGATCTCAACAGC
GGTAAGATCCTTGAGAGTTTTCGCCCCGAAGAACGTTTTCCAATGATGAGCACTTTTAAAGTTCTGCTAT
GTGGCGCGGTATTATCCCGTGTTGACGCCGGGCAAGAGCAACTCGGTCGCCGCATACACTATTCTCAGAA
TGACTTGGTTGAGTACTCACCAGTCACAGAAAAGCATCTTACGGATGGCATGACAGTAAGAGAATTATGC
AGTGCTGCCATAACCATGAGTGATAACACTGCGGCCAACTTACTTCTGACAACGATCGGAGGACCGAAGG
AGCTAACCGCTTTTTTGCACAACATGGGGGATCATGTAACTCGCCTTGATCGTTGGGAACCGGAGCTGAA
TGAAGCCATACCAAACGACGAGCGTGACACCACGATGCCTGTAGCAATGGCAACAACGTTGCGCAAACTA
TTAACTGGCGAACTACTTACTCTAGCTTCCCGGCAACAATTAATAGACTGGATGGAGGCGGATAAAGTTG
CAGGACCACTTCTGCGCTCGGCCCTTCCGGCTGGCTGGTTTATTGCTGATAAATCTGGAGCCGGTGAGCG
TGGGTCTCGCGGTATCATTGCAGCACTGGGGCCAGATGGTAAGCCCTCCCGTATCGTAGTTATCTACACG
ACGGGGAGTCAGGCAACTATGGATGAACGAAATAGACAGATCGCTGAGATAGGTGCCTCACTGATTAAGC
ATTGGTAACTGTCAGACCAAGTTTACTCATATATACTTTAGATTGATTTAAAACTTCATTTTTAATTTAA
AAGGATCTAGGTGAAGATCCTTTTTGATAATCTCATGACCAAAATCCCTTAACGTGAGTTTTCGTTCCAC
TGAGCGTCAGACCCCGTAGAAAAGATCAAAGGATCTTCTTGAGATCCTTTTTTTCTGCGCGTAATCTGCT
GCTTGCAAACAAAAAAACCACCGCTACCAGCGGTGGTTTGTTTGCCGGATCAAGAGCTACCAACTCTTTT
TCCGAAGGTAACTGGCTTCAGCAGAGCGCAGATACCAAATACTGTTCTTCTAGTGTAGCCGTAGTTAGGC
CACCACTTCAAGAACTCTGTAGCACCGCCTACATACCTCGCTCTGCTAATCCTGTTACCAGTGGCTGCTG
CCAGTGGCGATAAGTCGTGTCTTACCGGGTTGGACTCAAGACGATAGTTACCGGATAAGGCGCAGCGGTC
GGGCTGAACGGGGGGTTCGTGCACACAGCCCAGCTTGGAGCGAACGACCTACACCGAACTGAGATACCTA
CAGCGTGAGCTATGAGAAAGCGCCACGCTTCCCGAAGGGAGAAAGGCGGACAGGTATCCGGTAAGCGGCA
GGGTCGGAACAGGAGAGCGCACGAGGGAGCTTCCAGGGGGAAACGCCTGGTATCTTTATAGTCCTGTCGG
GTTTCGCCACCTCTGACTTGAGCGTCGATTTTTGTGATGCTCGTCAGGGGGGCGGAGCCTATGGAAAAAC
GCCAGCAACGCGGCCTTTTTACGGTTCCTGGCCTTTTGCTGGCCTTTTGCTCACATGTTCTTTCCTGCGT
TATCCCCTGATTCTGTGGATAACCGTATTACCGCCTTTGAGTGAGCTGATACCGCTCGCCGCAGCCGAAC
GACCGAGCGCAGCGAGTCAGTGAGCGAGGAAGCGGAAGAGCGCCCAATACGCAAACCGCCTCTCCCCGCG
CGTTGGCCGATTCATTAATGCAGCAAGCTCATGGCTGACTAATTTTTTTTATTTATGCAGAGGCCGAGGC
CGCCTCGGCCTCTGAGCTATTCCAGAAGTAGTGAGGAGGCTTTTTTGGAGGCCTAGGCTTTTGCAAAAAG
CTCCCCGTGGCACGACAGGTTTCCCGACTGGAAAGCGGGCAGTGAGCGCAACGCAATTAATGTGAGTTAG
CTCACTCATTAGGCACCCCAGGCTTTACACTTTATGCTTCCGGCTCGTATGTTGTGTGGAATTGTGAGCG
GATAACAATTTCACACAGGAAACAGCTATGACATGATTACGAATTTCACAAATAAAGCATTTTTTTCACT
GCATTCTAGTTGTGGTTTGTCCAAACTCATCAATGTATCTTATCATGTCTGGATCAACTGGATAACTCAA
GCTAACCAAAATCATCCCAAACTTCCCACCCCATACCCTATTACCACTGCCAATTACCTGTGGTTTCATT
TACTCTAAACCTGTGATTCCTCTGAATTATTTTCATTTTAAAGAAATTGTATTTGTTAAATATGTACTAC
AAACTTAGTAGT
Features (pLannotate 1.2.2; 30 found; start..end, strand, type, name):
    377..634     +  LTR            5' LTR (truncated): truncated 5' long terminal repeat (LTR) from HIV-1
    681..806     +  misc_feature   HIV-1 Ψ: packaging signal of human immunodeficiency virus type 1
    790..1128    +  CDS            HIV-1 gag (fragment): gag protein from human immunodeficiency virus 1; gag
   1303..1536    +  misc_feature   RRE: The Rev response element (RRE) of HIV-1 allows for Rev-dependent mRNA export from the nucleus to the cytoplasm.
   1913..2013    +  CDS            Rev (fragment): human immunodeficiency virus 1 (HIV-1) Rev protein; rev; enhances nuclear export of unspliced and incompletely spliced viral mRNAs
   2058..2175    +  misc_feature   cPPT/CTS: central polypurine tract and central termination sequence of HIV-1
   2223..3401    +  promoter       EF-1α promoter: strong constitutive promoter for human elongation factor EF-1α
   3422..3442    +  protein_bind   attB1: mutant version of attB; core recombination site for the Gateway® BP reaction BP Clonase™
   3448..6657    +  CDS            PIK3CB: PK3CB_HUMAN - Also known as PIK3C1. Experimental evidence at protein level: Swiss-Prot protein existence level 1. Phosphoinositide-3-kinase (PI3K) phosphorylates phosphatidylinositol derivatives at position 3 of the inositol ring to produce 3-phosphoinositides (PubMed:15135396). Uses ATP and PtdIns(4,5)P2 (phosphatidylinositol 4,5-bisphosphate) to generate phosphatidylinositol 3,4,5-trisphosphate (PIP3) (PubMed:15135396). PIP3 plays a key role by recruiting PH domain-containing proteins to the membrane, including AKT1 and PDPK1, activating signaling cascades involved in cell growth, survival,
   6662..6686    -  protein_bind   attB2: mutant version of attB; recombination site for the Gateway® BP reaction BP Clonase™
   6694..6712    +  promoter       T3 promoter: promoter for bacteriophage T3 RNA polymerase
   6738..6756    -  promoter       T7 promoter: promoter for bacteriophage T7 RNA polymerase
   6762..6780    -  protein_bind   attB4 (fragment): mutant version of attB; core recombination site for the Gateway® BP reaction BP Clonase™
   6836..6877    +  CDS            V5 tag: epitope tag from simian virus 5
   7003..7465    +  misc_feature   IRES: internal ribosome entry site (IRES) of the encephalomyocarditis virus (EMCV)
   7479..8076    +  CDS            PuroR (fragment): puromycin N-acetyltransferase; pac from Streptomyces; confers resistance to puromycin
   8092..8680    +  misc_feature   WPRE: woodchuck hepatitis virus posttranscriptional regulatory element
   8688..8753    +  CDS            nef (fragment): NEF_HV1Z2 - Experimental evidence at protein level: Swiss-Prot protein existence level 1. Extracellular Nef protein targets CD4(+) T-lymphocytes for apoptosis by interacting with CXCR4 surface receptors. From Human immunodeficiency virus type 1 group M subtype D (isolate Z2/CDC-Z34) (HIV-1).
   8755..8988    +  LTR            3' LTR (ΔU3): self-inactivating 3' long terminal repeat (LTR) from HIV-1
   9193..9297    +  promoter       AmpR promoter: bla
   9298..10158   +  CDS            AmpR: β-lactamase; bla; confers resistance to ampicillin, carbenicillin, and related antibiotics
  10329..10917   +  rep_origin     ori: high-copy-number ColE1/pMB1/pBR322/pUC origin of replication
  11100..11154   +  CDS            lacI (fragment): lac repressor; lacI; The lac repressor binds to the lac operator to inhibit transcription in E. coli. This inhibition can be relieved by adding lactose or isopropyl-β-D-thiogalactopyranoside (IPTG).
  11160..11253   +  rep_origin     SV40 ori (fragment): SV40 origin of replication
  11278..11315   +  CDS            lacI (fragment): lac repressor; lacI; The lac repressor binds to the lac operator to inhibit transcription in E. coli. This inhibition can be relieved by adding lactose or isopropyl-β-D-thiogalactopyranoside (IPTG).
  11328..11349   +  protein_bind   CAP binding site: CAP binding activates transcription in the presence of cAMP. E. coli catabolite activator protein
  11364..11394   +  promoter       lac promoter: promoter for the E. coli lac operon
  11398..11420   +  protein_bind   lac operator (fragment): The lac repressor binds to the lac operator to inhibit transcription in E. coli. This inhibition can be relieved by adding lactose or isopropyl-β-D-thiogalactopyranoside (IPTG). lac repressor encoded by lacI
  11452..11535   +  polyA_signal   SV40 poly(A) signal (fragment): SV40 polyadenylation signal
  11702..329     +  CDS            nef (fragment) (across the origin): NEF_HV1BR - Experimental evidence at protein level: Swiss-Prot protein existence level 1. Extracellular Nef protein targets CD4(+) T-lymphocytes for apoptosis by interacting with CXCR4 surface receptors (PubMed:14990729). From Human immunodeficiency virus type 1 group M subtype B (isolate BRU/LAI) (HIV-1).
