[The description below was written by a language model from this plasmid's Addgene catalogue record and pLannotate feature annotations shown in this document.]
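Description:
pHAGE-PIK3CB-E1051K is an HIV-1-based lentiviral expression plasmid of about 11.7 kb, built on the pHAGE backbone to deliver a mutant form of human PIK3CB, the p110β catalytic subunit of phosphoinositide 3-kinase. In bacteria it is maintained through a high-copy ColE1/pUC-type origin and selected with ampicillin via the β-lactamase gene. The viral portion contains a truncated 5' LTR, the Ψ packaging signal with an adjoining gag fragment, the Rev response element, the cPPT/CTS, and a ΔU3 self-inactivating 3' LTR. These elements allow the transcript to be packaged into particles when helper functions are supplied separately, while leaving the integrated provirus without LTR promoter activity.

Between the LTRs, a constitutive EF-1α promoter drives the PIK3CB open reading frame carrying the E1051K substitution. The insert was introduced by Gateway recombination and is flanked by attB1 and attB2 sites. Downstream lie short T3 and T7 promoter sequences, an attB4 fragment and a V5 epitope annotation. The record does not state whether the V5 tag is fused in frame to the kinase, so tagging should not be assumed. An EMCV IRES then directs translation of a puromycin N-acetyltransferase cassette from the same transcript, linking puromycin selection of transduced mammalian cells to expression of the insert, and a WPRE enhances transcript expression. Small lac, SV40 and nef fragments in the backbone appear to be cloning remnants.

The construct belongs to a collection made for systematic functional annotation of somatic cancer mutations. It is suited to stable expression of this PIK3CB variant for assessing its effect on PI3K signalling and cell growth or survival.
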