Addgene plasmid #116553: pHAGE-PIK3CB-E1051K
Purpose: Lentiviral expression of PIK3CB E1051K
Depositing lab: Gordon Mills & Kenneth Scott. Depositing organization: Baylor College of Medicine. Publication: Systematic Functional Annotation of Somatic Mutations in Cancer. Ng PK, Li J, Jeong KJ, Shao S, Chen H, Tsang YH, Sengupta S, Wang Z, Bhavana VH, Tran R, Soewito S, Minussi DC, Moreno D, Kong K, Dogruluk T, Lu H, Gao J, Tokheim C, Zhou DC, Johnson AM, Zeng J, Ip CKM, Ju Z, Wester M, Yu S, Li Y, Vellano CP, Schultz N, Karchin R, Ding L, Lu Y, Cheung LWT, Chen K, Shaw KR, Meric-Bernstam F, Scott KL, Yi S, Sahni N, Liang H, Mills GB. Cancer Cell. 2018 Mar 12;33(3):450-462.e10. doi: 10.1016/j.ccell.2018.01.021. PubMed 29533785.
Backbone
  Vector backbone: pHAGE
  Vector type: Lentiviral
Growth in bacteria
  Bacterial resistance: Ampicillin, 100 μg/mL
  Growth temperature: 37°C
  Growth strain: Stbl3
  Copy number: High Copy
Gene/Insert
  Gene/Insert name: PIK3CB
  Species: H. sapiens (human)
  Mutation: E1051K
  Entrez Gene: PIK3CB (a.k.a. P110BETA, PI3K, PI3KBETA, PIK3C1)
  Cloning method: Gateway Cloning
Terms and licenses: Academic/Nonprofit Terms; Industry Terms: Not Available to Industry
How to cite: pHAGE-PIK3CB-E1051K was a gift from Gordon Mills & Kenneth Scott (Addgene plasmid # 116553 ; http://n2t.net/addgene:116553 ; RRID:Addgene_116553)
