>Addgene plasmid #116553 | pHAGE-PIK3CB-E1051K | depositor partial sequence | sequence record 219428 | insert
ATGTGCTTCAGTTTCATAATGCCTCCTGCTATGGCAGACATCCTTGACATCTGGGCGGTGGATTCACAGA
TAGCATCTGATGGCTCCATACCTGTGGATTTCCTTTTGCCCACTGGGATTTATATCCAGTTGGAGGTACC
TCGGGAAGCTACCATTTCTTATATTAAGCAGATGTTATGGAAGCAAGTTCACAATTACCCAATGTTCAAC
CTCCTTATGGATATTGACTCCTATATGTTTGCATGTGTGAATCAGACTGCTGTATATGAGGAGCTTGAAG
ATGAAACACGAAGACTCTGTGATGTCAGACCTTTTCTTCCAGTTCTCAAATTAGTGACAAGAAGTTGTGA
CCCAGGGGAAAAATTAGACTCAAAAATTGGAGTCCTTATAGGAAAAGGTCTGCATGAATTTGATTCCTTG
AAGGATCCTGAAGTAAATGAATTTCGAAGAAAAATGCGCAAATTCAGCGAGGAAAAAATCCTGTCACTTG
TGGGATTGTCTTGGATGGACTGGCTAAAACAAACATATCCACCAGAGCATGAACCATCCATCCCTGAAAA
CTTAGAAGATAAACTTTATGGGGGAAAGCTCATCGTAGCTGTTCATTTTGAAAACTGCCAGGACGTGTTT
AGCTTTCAAGTGTCTCCTAATATGAATCCTATCAAAGTAAATGAATTGGCAATCCAAAAACGTTTGACTA
TTCATGGGAAGGAAGATGAAGTTAGCCCCTATGATTATGTGTTGCAAGTCAGCGGGAGAGTAGAATATGT
TTTTGGTGATCATCCACTAATTCAGTTCCAGTATATCCGGAACTGTGTGATGAACAGAGCCCTGCCCCAT
TTTATACTTGTGGAATGCTGCAAGATCAAGAAAATGTATGAACAAGAAATGATTGCCATAGAGGCTGCCA
TAAATCGAAATTCATCTAATCTTCCTCTTCCATTACCACCAAAGAAAACACGAATTATTTCTCATGTTTG
GGAAAATAACAACCCTTTCCAAATTGTCTTGGTTAAGGGAAATAAACTTAACACAGAGGAAACTGTAAAA
GTTCATGTCAGGGCTGGTCTTTTTCATGGTACTGAGCTCCTGTGTAAAACCATCGTAAGCTCAGAGGTAT
CAGGGAAAAATGATCATATTTGGAATGAACCACTGGAATTTGATATTAATATTTGTGACTTACCAAGAAT
GGCTCGATTATGTTTTGCTGTTTATGCAGTTTTGGATAAAGTAAAAACGAAGAAATCAACGAAAACTATT
AATCCCTCTAAATATCAGACCATCAGGAAAGCTGGAAAAGTGCATTATCCTGTAGCGTGGGTAAATACGA
TGGTTTTTGACTTTAAAGGACAATTGAGAACTGGAGACATAATATTACACAGCTGGTCTTCATTTCCTGA
TGAACTCGAAGAAATGTTGAATCCAATGGGAACTGTTCAAACAAATCCATATACTGAAAATGCAACAGCT
TTGCATGTTAAATTTCCAGAGAATAAAAAACAACCTTATTATTACCCTCCCTTCGATAAGATTATTGAAA
AGGCAGCTGAGATTGCAAGCAGTGATAGTGCTAATGTGTCAAGTCGAGGTGGAAAAAAGTTTCTTCCTGT
ATTGAAAGAAATCTTGGACAGGGATCCCTTGTCTCAACTGTGTGAAAATGAAATGGATCTTATTTGGACT
TTGCGACAAGACTGCCGAGAGATTTTCCCACAATCACTGCCAAAATTACTGCTGTCAATCAAGTGGAATA
AACTTGAGGATGTTGCTCAGCTTCAGGCGCTGCTTCAGATTTGGCCTAAACTGCCCCCCCGGGAGGCCCT
AGAGCTTCTGGATTTCAACTATCCAGACCAGTACGTTCGAGAATATGCTGTAGGCTGCCTGCGACAGATG
AGTGATGAAGAACTTTCTCAATATCTTTTACAACTGGTGCAAGTGTTAAAATATGAGCCTTTTCTTGATT
GTGCCCTCTCTAGATTCCTATTAGAAAGAGCACTTGGTAATCGGAGGATAGGGCAGTTTCTATTTTGGCA
TCTTAGGTCAGAAGTGCACATTCCTGCTGTCTCAGTACAATTTGGTGTCATCCTTGAAGCATACTGCCGG
GGAAGTGTGGGGCACATGAAAGTGCTTTCTAAGCAGGTTGAAGCACTCAATAAGTTAAAAACTTTAAATA
GTTTAATCAAACTGAATGCCGTGAAGTTAAACAGAGCCAAAGGGAAGGAGGCCATGCATACCTGTTTAAA
ACAGAGTGCTTACCGGGAAGCCCTCTCTGACCTGCAGTCACCCCTGAACCCATGTGTTATCCTCTCAGAA
CTCTATGTTGAAAAGTGCAAATACATGGATTCCAAAATGAAGCCTTTGTGGCTGGTATACAATAACAAGG
TATTTGGTGAGGATTCAGTTGGAGTGATTTTTAAAAATGGTGATGATTTACGACAGGATATGTTGACACT
CCAAATGTTGCGCTTGATGGATTTACTCTGGAAAGAAGCTGGTTTGGATCTTCGGATGTTGCCTTATGGC
TGTTTAGCAACAGGAGATCGCTCTGGCCTCATTGAAGTTGTGAGCACCTCTGAAACAATTGCTGACATTC
AGCTGAACAGTAGCAATGTGGCTGCTGCAGCAGCCTTCAACAAAGATGCCCTTCTGAACTGGCTTAAAGA
ATACAACTCTGGGGATGACCTGGACCGAGCCATTGAGGAATTTACACTGTCCTGTGCTGGCTACTGTGTA
GCTTCTTATGTCCTTGGGATTGGTGACAGACATAGTGACAACATCATGGTCAAAAAAACTGGCCAGCTCT
TCCACATTGACTTTGGACATATTCTTGGAAATTTCAAATCTAAGTTTGGCATTAAAAGGGAGCGAGTGCC
TTTTATTCTTACCTATGATTTCATCCATGTCATTCAACAAGGAAAAACAGGAAATACAGAAAAGTTTGGC
CGGTTCCGCCAGTGTTGTGAGGATGCATATCTGATTTTACGACGGCATGGGAATCTCTTCATCACTCTCT
TTGCGCTGATGTTGACTGCAGGGCTTCCTGAACTCACATCAGTCAAAGATATACAGTATCTTAAGGACTC
TCTTGCATTAGGGAAGAGTGAAGAAGAAGCACTCAAACAGTTTAAGCAAAAATTTGATGAGGCGCTCAGG
AAAAGCTGGACTACTAAAGTGAACTGGATGGCCCACACAGTTCGGAAAGACTACAGATCTTAA
